Addgene plasmid #19845: pCin4-3xFLAG-MKL1 S449A/T450A/S454A
Depositing lab: Ron Prywes. Publication: Serum-induced phosphorylation of the serum response factor coactivator MKL1 by the extracellular signal-regulated kinase 1/2 pathway inhibits its nuclear localization. Muehlich S, Wang R, Lee SM, Lewis TC, Dai C, Prywes R. Mol Cell Biol. 2008 Oct;28(20):6302-13. doi: 10.1128/MCB.00427-08. Epub 2008 Aug 11. PubMed 18694962.
Backbone
  Vector backbone: pCin4
  Backbone manufacturer: S Rees et al., BioTechniques 1996
  Backbone size w/o insert (bp): 5257
  Vector type: Mammalian Expression
Growth in bacteria
  Bacterial resistance: Ampicillin, 100 μg/mL
  Growth temperature: 37°C
  Growth strain: DH5alpha
  Copy number: High Copy
Gene/Insert
  Gene/Insert name: MKL1 S449A/T450A/S454A (alt name: MAL, BSAC, MRTF-A)
  Species: H. sapiens (human)
  Insert size (bp): 2800
  Mutation: changed Serine 449, Threonine 450 and Serine 454 to Alanine
  Entrez Gene: MRTFA (a.k.a. BSAC, MAL, MKL, MKL1, MRTF-A)
  Tag / fusion protein: 3xFLAG (N terminal on backbone)
  Cloning method: Restriction Enzyme; 5′ cloning site EcoRI (not destroyed); 3′ cloning site BamHI (not destroyed)
  Sequencing primers: 5′ NA
Terms and licenses: Academic/Nonprofit Terms; Industry Terms: Not Available to Industry
Depositor comments: The 3xFlag in the vector is from Sigma, p3xFlag-CMV-7.1 has variant flag sequences (DYKDHD) and is recognized well by their anti-flag monoclonal M2.
How to cite: pCin4-3xFLAG-MKL1 S449A/T450A/S454A was a gift from Ron Prywes (Addgene plasmid # 19845 ; http://n2t.net/addgene:19845 ; RRID:Addgene_19845)
