[The description below was written by a language model from this plasmid's Addgene catalogue record.]
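Description:
pCin4-3xFLAG-MKL1 S449A/T450A/S454A is a mammalian expression plasmid built on the pCin4 backbone (about 5.3 kb without insert). It is maintained in E. coli as a high-copy plasmid under ampicillin selection. The record provides no feature table and does not state the promoter, polyadenylation signal, origin of replication or any mammalian selection marker, so these elements cannot be described from the information given.

The payload is an approximately 2.8 kb human MKL1 coding sequence (also known as MAL, BSAC or MRTF-A; current gene symbol MRTFA), inserted between EcoRI and BamHI sites, both of which remain intact. It is fused at its N terminus to a 3xFLAG tag carried on the backbone. The depositor notes that this tag derives from a commercial 3xFLAG-CMV vector, contains variant FLAG repeats, and is well recognised by the anti-FLAG M2 monoclonal antibody, which makes the protein convenient to detect by immunoblotting, immunoprecipitation or immunofluorescence.

The insert carries three alanine substitutions, at Ser449, Thr450 and Ser454, which remove potential phosphoacceptor residues. MKL1 is a coactivator of serum response factor. The associated publication reports that serum-induced phosphorylation of MKL1 through the ERK1/2 pathway inhibits its nuclear localisation. The construct therefore appears to serve as a non-phosphorylatable mutant for comparison with wild-type MKL1 in transfected mammalian cells, testing how phosphorylation at these sites affects subcellular distribution and SRF-dependent transcription.
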