>Addgene plasmid #19845 | pCin4-3xFLAG-MKL1 S449A/T450A/S454A | addgene partial sequence | sequence record 25611 | hMKL1-R 5'-tgtctttctcctgcagcatc-3'
NGCCTCNGCTCGCCCGCCCCCCAGGGCTCAGGCAACAGGACCCGGCCCGGGGGCCCTCCTCCTTCACGAG
GATCTGCAGTGGCGAGGCCTGCAGGGTCAGCTGCGTCAGAGGTGATGTCACCATCTCACCAAAGGTGTCC
CCGGGGGTGGAGTTTTCATCGCCCGTGCTGAGCAGTGAGCGCTCCGAGGGGGTGGGAGCCACGGGGGGCG
CGGCGCCCGTGCTGCCAAACTTCACCACCCCACTGCTGGCCACCGTGGCCACCACCACCTCAGCTGGAGC
CAGGCCTGCTGCCACCAGGGCTGGCCCCGTGCTCAGCCGGGCCGCTGGGAAGGCTACCACCACCTCGCCA
GCCTTGTGCAGGATAGAGGTGGCGGCAGGGGCCTTGGGGGCTCCTGGCACAGGGCTGATTTGGTCTTGAT
AGGCTCGAAGGCGCTCAATCAGCTCAGTTTTGGTGCCCGAGACAGGCAGTGATCGCAACTTCAGCTCCTG
CTTCAGCTCTGCCACCTTCATGTCGTCCAGGTTGGCCGGCAGGGCTCCCGGCTTGCCAGTCAGTGAGGTG
CTGTTCTGACGTGCCAGCCCACAGGGCCCAGGGGCGCCNNANNTAANTTTTTTTTGANANTGNATAGCNT
GCGTACTGGGGTCCTCTCAGCCCGTATTGCNCTTTNTTGANNATTNGGGAAANANAAAAACNCTGTATTT
GGCNCNCNNCTCTGTAANAAAAACAAAAAAAAAAACNNTTTTNANAATTACTAAAAAAAAGGNGCCCCNC
CTTCTGCCTGGCANGGAGATNTGAATTACTNTACTTGNTAGTCTGCTTGTCTGATCATGNATGTGTG
